>Addgene plasmid #143528 | TFORF1586 | addgene full sequence | sequence record 400428 | Addgene NGS Result
TTAATGTAGTCTTATGCAATACTCTTGTAGTCTTGCAACATGGTAACGATGAGTTAGCAACATGCCTTAC
AAGGAGAGAAAAAGCACCGTGCATGCCGATTGGTGGAAGTAAGGTGGTACGATCGTGCCTTATTAGGAAG
GCAACAGACGGGTCTGACATGGATTGGACGAACCACTGAATTGCCGCATTGCAGAGATATTGTATTTAAG
TGCCTAGCTCGATACATAAACGGGTCTCTCTGGTTAGACCAGATCTGAGCCTGGGAGCTCTCTGGCTAAC
TAGGGAACCCACTGCTTAAGCCTCAATAAAGCTTGCCTTGAGTGCTTCAAGTAGTGTGTGCCCGTCTGTT
GTGTGACTCTGGTAACTAGAGATCCCTCAGACCCTTTTAGTCAGTGTGGAAAATCTCTAGCAGTGGCGCC
CGAACAGGGACTTGAAAGCGAAAGGGAAACCAGAGGAGCTCTCTCGACGCAGGACTCGGCTTGCTGAAGC
GCGCACGGCAAGAGGCGAGGGGCGGCGACTGGTGAGTACGCCAAAAATTTTGACTAGCGGAGGCTAGAAG
GAGAGAGATGGGTGCGAGAGCGTCAGTATTAAGCGGGGGAGAATTAGATCGCGATGGGAAAAAATTCGGT
TAAGGCCAGGGGGAAAGAAAAAATATAAATTAAAACATATAGTATGGGCAAGCAGGGAGCTAGAACGATT
CGCAGTTAATCCTGGCCTGTTAGAAACATCAGAAGGCTGTAGACAAATACTGGGACAGCTACAACCATCC
CTTCAGACAGGATCAGAAGAACTTAGATCATTATATAATACAGTAGCAACCCTCTATTGTGTGCATCAAA
GGATAGAGATAAAAGACACCAAGGAAGCTTTAGACAAGATAGAGGAAGAGCAAAACAAAAGTAAGACCAC
CGCACAGCAAGCGGCCGCTGATCTTCAGACCTGGAGGAGGAGATATGAGGGACAATTGGAGAAGTGAATT
ATATAAATATAAAGTAGTAAAAATTGAACCATTAGGAGTAGCACCCACCAAGGCAAAGAGAAGAGTGGTG
CAGAGAGAAAAAAGAGCAGTGGGAATAGGAGCTTTGTTCCTTGGGTTCTTGGGAGCAGCAGGAAGCACTA
TGGGCGCAGCGTCAATGACGCTGACGGTACAGGCCAGACAATTATTGTCTGGTATAGTGCAGCAGCAGAA
CAATTTGCTGAGGGCTATTGAGGCGCAACAGCATCTGTTGCAACTCACAGTCTGGGGCATCAAGCAGCTC
CAGGCAAGAATCCTGGCTGTGGAAAGATACCTAAAGGATCAACAGCTCCTGGGGATTTGGGGTTGCTCTG
GAAAACTCATTTGCACCACTGCTGTGCCTTGGAATGCTAGTTGGAGTAATAAATCTCTGGAACAGATTTG
GAATCACACGACCTGGATGGAGTGGGACAGAGAAATTAACAATTACACAAGCTTAATACACTCCTTAATT
GAAGAATCGCAAAACCAGCAAGAAAAGAATGAACAAGAATTATTGGAATTAGATAAATGGGCAAGTTTGT
GGAATTGGTTTAACATAACAAATTGGCTGTGGTATATAAAATTATTCATAATGATAGTAGGAGGCTTGGT
AGGTTTAAGAATAGTTTTTGCTGTACTTTCTATAGTGAATAGAGTTAGGCAGGGATATTCACCATTATCG
TTTCAGACCCACCTCCCAACCCCGAGGGGACCCATGCATTGCATCTCAATTAGTCAGCAACCAGGTGTGG
AAAGTCCCCAGGCTCCCCAGCAGGCAGAAGTATGCAAAGCATGCGTCTCAATTAGTCAGCAACCATAGTC
CCGCCCCTAACTCCGCCCATCCCGCCCCTAACTCCGCCCAGTTCCGCCCATTCTCCGCCCCATGGCTGAC
TAATTTTTTTTATTTATGCAGAGGCCGAGGCCGCCTCGGCCTCTGAGCTATTCCAGAAGTAGTGAGGAGG
CTTTTTTGGAGGCCTAGGCTTTTGCAAAAAGCTTTCTAGAGGTACCACCGGAGCTTACCATGACCGAGTA
CAAGCCCACGGTGCGCCTCGCCACCCGCGACGACGTCCCCAGGGCCGTACGCACCCTCGCCGCCGCGTTC
GCCGACTACCCCGCCACGCGCCACACCGTCGATCCGGACCGCCACATCGAGCGGGTCACCGAGCTGCAAG
AACTCTTCCTCACGCGCGTCGGGCTCGACATCGGCAAGGTGTGGGTCGCGGACGACGGCGCCGCCGTGGC
GGTCTGGACCACGCCGGAGAGCGTCGAAGCGGGGGCGGTGTTCGCCGAGATCGGCCCGCGCATGGCCGAG
TTGAGCGGTTCCCGGCTGGCCGCGCAGCAACAGATGGAAGGCCTCCTGGCGCCGCACCGGCCCAAGGAGC
CCGCGTGGTTCCTGGCCACCGTCGGCGTCTCGCCCGACCACCAGGGCAAGGGTCTGGGCAGCGCCGTCGT
GCTCCCCGGAGTGGAGGCGGCCGAGCGCGCCGGGGTGCCCGCCTTCCTGGAGACCTCCGCGCCCCGCAAC
CTCCCCTTCTACGAGCGGCTCGGCTTCACCGTCACCGCCGACGTCGAGGTGCCCGAAGGACCGCGCACCT
GGTGCATGACCCGCAAGCCCGGTGCCAGTTAACGAATTCTAGATCTTGAGACAAATGGCAGTATTCATCC
ACAATTTTAAAAGAAAAGGGGGGATTGGGGGGTACAGTGCAGGGGAAAGAATAGTAGACATAATAGCAAC
AGACATACAAACTAAAGAATTACAAAAACAAATTACAAAAATTCAAAATTTTCGGGTTTATTACAGGGAC
AGCAGAGATCCACTTTGGCGCCGGCTCGAGGCCTGCAGGTGCAAAGATGGATAAAGTTTTAAACAGAGAG
GAATCTTTGCAGCTAATGGACCTTCTAGGTCTTGAAAGGAGTGGGAATTGGCTCCGGTGCCCGTCAGTGG
GCAGAGCGCACATCGCCCACAGTCCCCGAGAAGTTGGGGGGAGGGGTCGGCAATTGAACCGGTGCCTAGA
GAAGGTGGCGCGGGGTAAACTGGGAAAGTGATGTCGTGTACTGGCTCCGCCTTTTTCCCGAGGGTGGGGG
AGAACCGTATATAAGTGCAGTAGTCGCCGTGAACGTTCTTTTTCGCAACGGGTTTGCCGCCAGAACACAG
GTAAGTGCCGTGTGTGGTTCCCGCGGGCCTGGCCTCTTTACGGGTTATGGCCCTTGCGTGCCTTGAATTA
CTTCCACCTGGCTGCAGTACGTGATTCTTGATCCCGAGCTTCGGGTTGGAAGTGGGTGGGAGAGTTCGAG
GCCTTGCGCTTAAGGAGCCCCTTCGCCTCGTGCTTGAGTTGAGGCCTGGCCTGGGCGCTGGGGCCGCCGC
GTGCGAATCTGGTGGCACCTTCGCGCCTGTCTCGCTGCTTTCGATAAGTCTCTAGCCATTTAAAATTTTT
GATGACCTGCTGCGACGCTTTTTTTCTGGCAAGATAGTCTTGTAAATGCGGGCCAAGATCTGCACACTGG
TATTTCGGTTTTTGGGGCCGCGGGCGGCGACGGGGCCCGTGCGTCCCAGCGCACATGTTCGGCGAGGCGG
GGCCTGCGAGCGCGGCCACCGAGAATCGGACGGGGGTAGTCTCAAGCTGGCCGGCCTGCTCTGGTGCCTG
GCCTCGCGCCGCCGTGTATCGCCCCGCCCTGGGCGGCAAGGCTGGCCCGGTCGGCACCAGTTGCGTGAGC
GGAAAGATGGCCGCTTCCCGGCCCTGCTGCAGGGAGCTCAAAATGGAGGACGCGGCGCTCGGGAGAGCGG
GCGGGTGAGTCACCCACACAAAGGAAAAGGGCCTTTCCGTCCTCAGCCGTCGCTTCATGTGACTCCACGG
AGTACCGGGCGCCGTCCAGGCACCTCGATTAGTTCTCGAGCTTTTGGAGTACGTCGTCTTTAGGTTGGGG
GGAGGGGTTTTATGCGATGGAGTTTCCCCACACTGAGTGGGTGGAGACTGAAGTTAGGCCAGCTTGGCAC
TTGATGTAATTCTCCTTGGAATTTGCCCTTTTTGAGTTTGGATCTTGGTTCATTCTCAAGCCTCAGACAG
TGGTTCAAAGTTTTTTTCTTCCATTTCAGGTGTCGTGAGGCTAGCACCGCCACCATGGCGGCGGCTGAGC
CGATGGGCCCGGCACAGGTTCCCATGAACTCAGAAGTAATTGTGGACCCTATACAGGGGCAGGTGAACTT
TGAGGACGTGTTCGTGTACTTCTCCCAGGAGGAGTGGGTGCTCCTTGATGAGGCTCAGAGGCTCCTGTAC
CGTGATGTGATGCTGGAGAACTTTGCACTTATGGCCTCTCTGGGACATACATCTTTCATGTCCCACATAG
TTGCCTCACTGGTGATGGGTAGTGAGCCCTGGGTACCTGACTGGGTGGACATGACCCTAGCTGTTGCCAC
AGAGACTCCAGGTGGGAGTGACCCTGGTTGTTGGCATGGAATGGAGGATGAAGAGATACCTTTTGAGCAG
AGCTTTTCTATAGGAATGTCACAGATCAGGATTCCCAAGGGAGGTCCTTCTACTCAGAAGGCTTACCCCT
GTGGGACATGTGGCCTGGTCTTAAAAGACATTTTGCACTTGGCTGAGCACCAGGAAACACACCCAGGGCA
GAAACCATACATGTGTGTGCTGTGTGGGAAACAGTTCTGCTTCAGTGCAAACCTTCACCAGCACCAGAAG
CAGCACAGTGGAGAGAAACCCTTTAGAAGTGATAAGAGCAGGCCCTTTCTTCTGAACAACTGTGCTGTGC
AATCAATGGAGATGTCTTTTGTGACAGGGGAGGCTTGTAAGGACTTCCTAGCCAGCTCAAGCATTTTCGA
GCACCATGCCCCTCACAATGAGTGGAAGCCACACAGCAACACCAAGTGTGAGGAGGCCTCTCACTGTGGA
AAAAGGCATTACAAATGCAGTGAATGTGGGAAAACCTTCAGCCGCAAAGACTCACTTGTTCAACACCAGA
GAGTCCACACTGGAGAAAGGCCTTATGAGTGCGGTGAATGTGGGAAAACCTTTAGCCGCAAACCCATACT
TGCTCAGCACCAGAGAATCCACACTGGAGAAATGCCTTATGAGTGTGGCATATGTGGGAAAGTTTTTAAT
CATAGCTCTAACCTTATTGTACATCAAAGAGTACACACTGGAGCAAGGCCTTACAAGTGCAGTGAATGTG
GGAAAGCCTATAGTCACAAATCTACACTTGTTCAGCATGAGAGTATCCATACTGGAGAAAGGCCATATGA
GTGCAGCGAATGTGGAAAATACTTTGGTCACAAATACAGACTCATTAAACATTGGAGTGTTCATACTGGA
GCAAGGCCTTATGAGTGCATCGCATGTGGGAAGTTCTTTAGCCAAAGCTCTGACCTTATTGCACATCAAA
GAGTTCATAATGGTGAAAAGCCTTATGTGTGCAGTGAATGTGGAAAAGCCTTTAGCCACAAACATGTACT
TGTTCAGCATCATAGAATTCACACTGGAGAAAGGCCATATAAGTGCAGTGAATGTGGGAAGGCCTTCAGG
CAGAGGGCTTCCCTCATCCGCCACTGGAAAATTCACACTGGAGAAAGGCCTTAGTAATGAACTAGTCCGT
AACTTGAAAGTATTTCGATTTCTTGGCTTTATATATCTTGTGGAAAGGACGACCAACGGCCCGAATATAC
TTCTTTACGCGTTAAGTCGACAATCAACCTCTGGATTACAAAATTTGTGAAAGATTGACTGGTATTCTTA
ACTATGTTGCTCCTTTTACGCTATGTGGATACGCTGCTTTAATGCCTTTGTATCATGCTATTGCTTCCCG
TATGGCTTTCATTTTCTCCTCCTTGTATAAATCCTGGTTGCTGTCTCTTTATGAGGAGTTGTGGCCCGTT
GTCAGGCAACGTGGCGTGGTGTGCACTGTGTTTGCTGACGCAACCCCCACTGGTTGGGGCATTGCCACCA
CCTGTCAGCTCCTTTCCGGGACTTTCGCTTTCCCCCTCCCTATTGCCACGGCGGAACTCATCGCCGCCTG
CCTTGCCCGCTGCTGGACAGGGGCTCGGCTGTTGGGCACTGACAATTCCGTGGTGTTGTCGGGGAAATCA
TCGTCCTTTCCTTGGCTGCTCGCCTGTGTTGCCACCTGGATTCTGCGCGGGACGTCCTTCTGCTACGTCC
CTTCGGCCCTCAATCCAGCGGACCTTCCTTCCCGCGGCCTGCTGCCGGCTCTGCGGCCTCTTCCGCGTCT
TCGCCTTCGCCCTCAGACGAGTCGGATCTCCCTTTGGGCCGCCTCCCCGCGTCGACTTTAAGACCAATGA
CTTACAAGGCAGCTGTAGATCTTAGCCACTTTTTAAAAGAAAAGGGGGGACTGGAAGGGCTAATTCACTC
CCAACGAAGACAAGATCTGCTTTTTGCTTGTACTGGGTCTCTCTGGTTAGACCAGATCTGAGCCTGGGAG
CTCTCTGGCTAACTAGGGAACCCACTGCTTAAGCCTCAATAAAGCTTGCCTTGAGTGCTTCAAGTAGTGT
GTGCCCGTCTGTTGTGTGACTCTGGTAACTAGAGATCCCTCAGACCCTTTTAGTCAGTGTGGAAAATCTC
TAGCAGTACGTATAGTAGTTCATGTCATCTTATTATTCAGTATTTATAACTTGCAAAGAAATGAATATCA
GAGAGTGAGAGGAACTTGTTTATTGCAGCTTATAATGGTTACAAATAAAGCAATAGCATCACAAATTTCA
CAAATAAAGCATTTTTTTCACTGCATTCTAGTTGTGGTTTGTCCAAACTCATCAATGTATCTTATCATGT
CTGGCTCTAGCTATCCCGCCCCTAACTCCGCCCATCCCGCCCCTAACTCCGCCCAGTTCCGCCCATTCTC
CGCCCCATGGCTGACTAATTTTTTTTATTTATGCAGAGGCCGAGGCCGCCTCGGCCTCTGAGCTATTCCA
GAAGTAGTGAGGAGGCTTTTTTGGAGGCCTAGGGACGTACCCAATTCGCCCTATAGTGAGTCGTATTACG
CGCGCTCACTGGCCGTCGTTTTACAACGTCGTGACTGGGAAAACCCTGGCGTTACCCAACTTAATCGCCT
TGCAGCACATCCCCCTTTCGCCAGCTGGCGTAATAGCGAAGAGGCCCGCACCGATCGCCCTTCCCAACAG
TTGCGCAGCCTGAATGGCGAATGGG
[124 nt withheld, positions 7166-7289]
C
[91 nt withheld, positions 7291-7381]
A
[49 nt withheld, positions 7383-7431]
CCTTTGACGTTGGAGTCCACGTTCTTT
[37 nt withheld, positions 7459-7495]
ACCCTATCTCGGTCTATTCTTTTGATTTATAAGGGATTTTGCCGATTTCGGCCTATTGGTTAAAAAATGA
GCTGATTTAACAAAAATTTAACGCGAATTTTAACAAAATATTAACGCTTACAATTTAGGTGGCACTTTTC
GGGGAAATGTGCGCGGAACCCCTATTTGTTTATTTTTCTAAATACATTCAAATATGTATCCGCTCATGAG
ACAATAACCCTGATAAATGCTTCAATAATATTGAAAAAGGAAGAGTATGAGTATTCAACATTTCCGTGTC
GCCCTTATTCCCTTTTTTGCGGCATTTTGCCTTCCTGTTTTTGCTCACCCAGAAACGCTGGTGAAAGTAA
AAGATGCTGAAGATCAGTTGGGTGCACGAGTGGGTTACATCGAACTGGATCTCAACAGCGGTAAGATCCT
TGAGAGTTTTCGCCCCGAAGAACGTTTTCCAATGATGAGCACTTTTAAAGTTCTGCTATGTGGCGCGGTA
TTATCCCGTATTGACGCCGGGCAAGAGCAACTCGGTCGCCGCATACACTATTCTCAGAATGACTTGGTTG
AGTACTCACCAGTCACAGAAAAGCATCTTACGGATGGCATGACAGTAAGAGAATTATGCAGTGCTGCCAT
AACCATGAGTGATAACACTGCGGCCAACTTACTTCTGACAACGATCGGAGGACCGAAGGAGCTAACCGCT
TTTTTGCACAACATGGGGGATCATGTAACTCGCCTTGATCGTTGGGAACCGGAGCTGAATGAAGCCATAC
CAAACGACGAGCGTGACACCACGATGCCTGTAGCAATGGCAACAACGTTGCGCAAACTATTAACTGGCGA
ACTACTTACTCTAGCTTCCCGGCAACAATTAATAGACTGGATGGAGGCGGATAAAGTTGCAGGACCACTT
CTGCGCTCGGCCCTTCCGGCTGGCTGGTTTATTGCTGATAAATCTGGAGCCGGTGAGCGTGGGTCTCGCG
GTATCATTGCAGCACTGGGGCCAGATGGTAAGCCCTCCCGTATCGTAGTTATCTACACGACGGGGAGTCA
GGCAACTATGGATGAACGAAATAGACAGATCGCTGAGATAGGTGCCTCACTGATTAAGCATTGGTAACTG
TCAGACCAAGTTTACTCATATATACTTTAGATTGATTTAAAACTTCATTTTTAATTTAAAAGGATCTAGG
TGAAGATCCTTTTTGATAATCTCATGACCAAAATCCCTTAACGTGAGTTTTCGTTCCACTGAGCGTCAGA
CCCCGTAGAAAAGATCAAAGGATCTTCTTGAGATCCTTTTTTTCTGCGCGTAATCTGCTGCTTGCAAACA
AAAAAACCACCGCTACCAGCGGTGGTTTGTTTGCCGGATCAAGAGCTACCAACTCTTTTTCCGAAGGTAA
CTGGCTTCAGCAGAGCGCAGATACCAAATACTGTTCTTCTAGTGTAGCCGTAGTTAGGCCACCACTTCAA
GAACTCTGTAGCACCGCCTACATACCTCGCTCTGCTAATCCTGTTACCAGTGGCTGCTGCCAGTGGCGAT
AAGTCGTGTCTTACCGGGTTGGACTCAAGACGATAGTTACCGGATAAGGCGCAGCGGTCGGGCTGAACGG
GGGGTTCGTGCACACAGCCCAGCTTGGAGCGAACGACCTACACCGAACTGAGATACCTACAGCGTGAGCT
ATGAGAAAGCGCCACGCTTCCCGAAGGGAGAAAGGCGGACAGGTATCCGGTAAGCGGCAGGGTCGGAACA
GGAGAGCGCACGAGGGAGCTTCCAGGGGGAAACGCCTGGTATCTTTATAGTCCTGTCGGGTTTCGCCACC
TCTGACTTGAGCGTCGATTTTTGTGATGCTCGTCAGGGGGGCGGAGCCTATGGAAAAACGCCAGCAACGC
GGCCTTTTTACGGTTCCTGGCCTTTTGCTGGCCTTTTGCTCACATGTTCTTTCCTGCGTTATCCCCTGAT
TCTGTGGATAACCGTATTACCGCCTTTGAGTGAGCTGATACCGCTCGCCGCAGCCGAACGACCGAGCGCA
GCGAGTCAGTGAGCGAGGAAGCGGAAGAGCGCCCAATACGCAAACCGCCTCTCCCCGCGCGTTGGCCGAT
TCATTAATGCAGCTGGCACGACAGGTTTCCCGACTGGAAAGCGGGCAGTGAGCGCAACGCAATTAATGTG
AGTTAGCTCACTCATTAGGCACCCCAGGCTTTACACTTTATGCTTCCGGCTCGTATGTTGTGTGGAATTG
TGAGCGGATAACAATTTCACACAGGAAACAGCTATGACCATGATTACGCCAAGCGCGCAATTAACCCTCA
CTAAAGGGAACAAAAGCTGGAGCTGCAAGC
Features (pLannotate 1.2.2; 31 found; start..end, strand, type, name):
      5..231     +  promoter       RSV promoter: Rous sarcoma virus enhancer/promoter
    232..412     +  LTR            5' LTR (truncated): truncated 5' long terminal repeat (LTR) from HIV-1
    459..584     +  misc_feature   HIV-1 Ψ: packaging signal of human immunodeficiency virus type 1
    568..931     +  CDS            HIV-1 gag (fragment): gag protein from human immunodeficiency virus 1; gag
   1077..1310    +  misc_feature   RRE: The Rev response element (RRE) of HIV-1 allows for Rev-dependent mRNA export from the nucleus to the cytoplasm.
   1687..1713    +  CDS            Rev (fragment): human immunodeficiency virus 1 (HIV-1) Rev protein; rev; enhances nuclear export of unspliced and incompletely spliced viral mRNAs
   1720..1743    +  promoter       SV40 promoter (fragment): SV40 early promoter
   1744..1815    +  promoter       SV40 promoter (fragment): SV40 enhancer and early promoter
   1839..1974    +  rep_origin     SV40 ori: SV40 origin of replication
   2020..2616    +  CDS            PuroR (fragment): puromycin N-acetyltransferase; pac from Streptomyces; confers resistance to puromycin
   2665..2782    +  misc_feature   cPPT/CTS: central polypurine tract and central termination sequence of HIV-1
   2847..2913    +  CDS            small t antigen (fragment): SV40 (simian virus 40) small t antigen
   2920..4098    +  promoter       EF-1α promoter: strong constitutive promoter for human elongation factor EF-1α
   4115..4975    +  CDS            ZNF772 (fragment): ZN772_HUMAN - Experimental evidence at protein level: Swiss-Prot protein existence level 1. May be involved in transcriptional regulation. From Homo sapiens (Human).
   5597..5650    +  promoter       U6 promoter (fragment): RNA polymerase III promoter for human U6 snRNA
   5692..6280    +  misc_feature   WPRE: woodchuck hepatitis virus posttranscriptional regulatory element
   6331..6350    +  misc_feature   cPPT/CTS (fragment): central polypurine tract and central termination sequence of HIV-1
   6352..6585    +  LTR            3' LTR (ΔU3): self-inactivating 3' long terminal repeat (LTR) from HIV-1
   6663..6784    +  polyA_signal   SV40 poly(A) signal: SV40 polyadenylation signal
   6824..6959    +  rep_origin     SV40 ori: SV40 origin of replication
   6980..6998    -  promoter       T7 promoter: promoter for bacteriophage T7 RNA polymerase
   7006..7161    +  CDS            lacZα (fragment): LacZα fragment of β-galactosidase; lacZ fragment
   7166..7594    +  rep_origin     f1 ori (sequence partly withheld): f1 bacteriophage origin of replication; arrow indicates direction of (+) strand synthesis
   7647..7751    +  promoter       AmpR promoter: bla
   7752..8612    +  CDS            AmpR: β-lactamase; bla; confers resistance to ampicillin, carbenicillin, and related antibiotics
   8783..9371    +  rep_origin     ori: high-copy-number ColE1/pMB1/pBR322/pUC origin of replication
   9554..9646    +  CDS            lacI (fragment): lac repressor; lacI; The lac repressor binds to the lac operator to inhibit transcription in E. coli. This inhibition can be relieved by adding lactose or isopropyl-β-D-thiogalactopyranoside (IPTG).
   9659..9680    +  protein_bind   CAP binding site: CAP binding activates transcription in the presence of cAMP. E. coli catabolite activator protein
   9695..9725    +  promoter       lac promoter: promoter for the E. coli lac operon
   9733..9749    +  protein_bind   lac operator: The lac repressor binds to the lac operator to inhibit transcription in E. coli. This inhibition can be relieved by adding lactose or isopropyl-β-D-thiogalactopyranoside (IPTG). lac repressor encoded by lacI
   9794..9812    +  promoter       T3 promoter: promoter for bacteriophage T3 RNA polymerase
