[The description below was written by a language model from this plasmid's Addgene catalogue record and pLannotate feature annotations shown in this document.]
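Description:
TFORF1586 is a lentiviral mammalian expression plasmid built on the pLX_TRC317 backbone and carrying the human zinc-finger gene ZNF772 as one member of a barcoded transcription factor ORF collection. It is propagated in E. coli through a high-copy ColE1/pUC-type origin with ampicillin selection (AmpR under its own bla promoter). An f1 origin and remnants of a lac/lacZα cloning region flanked by T7 and T3 promoters are also present in the bacterial portion. The depositor notes that the plasmid can recombine, which is consistent with the repeated LTR sequences.

The viral cassette has a third-generation layout. An RSV promoter drives a truncated HIV-1 5' LTR, followed by the Ψ packaging signal with a gag fragment, the Rev response element, a cPPT/CTS, WPRE and a self-inactivating ΔU3 3' LTR, with an SV40 polyadenylation signal downstream. Within this unit, an SV40 early promoter/origin segment sits upstream of a puromycin N-acetyltransferase gene for selecting transduced cells. A separate EF-1α promoter provides strong constitutive expression of the ZNF772 ORF, and the WPRE enhances transcript stability and expression. The automated annotation matches only part of the roughly 1.6 kb insert to ZNF772. The remaining stretch before the WPRE is unannotated apart from a short U6 promoter fragment, and the 24-bp barcode is not annotated as a feature, so its exact position is not stated.

According to the record, the construct is intended for overexpressing transcription factors in pooled screens. The unique barcode allows the delivered ORF to be identified, as in studies of directed cell differentiation.
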