Addgene plasmid #143528: TFORF1586
Purpose: Lentiviral vector for overexpressing transcription factor ORFs with unique 24-bp barcodes. Barcodes facilitate identification of transcription factors in pooled screens.
Depositing lab: Feng Zhang. Depositing organization: Broad Institute. Publication: A transcription factor atlas of directed differentiation. Joung J, Ma S, Tay T, Geiger-Schuller KR, Kirchgatterer PC, Verdine VK, Guo B, Arias-Garcia MA, Allen WE, Singh A, Kuksenko O, Abudayyeh OO, Gootenberg JS, Fu Z, Macrae RK, Buenrostro JD, Regev A, Zhang F. Cell. 2023 Jan 5;186(1):209-229.e26. doi: 10.1016/j.cell.2022.11.026. PubMed 36608654.
Backbone
  Vector backbone: pLX_TRC317
  Backbone manufacturer: Broad Institute Genetic Perturbation Platform
  Backbone size w/o insert (bp): 8264
  Vector type: Mammalian Expression, Lentiviral
  Selectable markers: Puromycin
Growth in bacteria
  Bacterial resistance: Ampicillin, 100 μg/mL
  Growth temperature: 37°C
  Growth strain: NEB Stable
  Copy number: High Copy
Gene/Insert
  Gene/Insert name: ZNF772
  Species: H. sapiens (human)
  Insert size (bp): 1571
  Entrez Gene: ZNF772
  Promoter: EF1a
  Cloning method: Unknown
  Sequencing primers: 5′ GGGTGGAGACTGAAGTTAGGCCAG; 3′ CACATAGCGTAAAAGGAGCAACATAG
Terms and licenses: Academic/Nonprofit Terms; Industry Terms: Not Available to Industry
Depositor comments: NM_001024596,ENST00000343280 . The transcription factor ORF portion of this plasmid was synthesized by Genewiz. Please test multiple small colonies in case of plasmid recombination. To make this collection available in a timely manner, a portion of this collection was not fully sequenced by Addgene. If an Addgene verified full plasmid sequence is not available, please contact us prior to placing an order to request the full sequence.
How to cite: TFORF1586 was a gift from Feng Zhang (Addgene plasmid # 143528 ; http://n2t.net/addgene:143528 ; RRID:Addgene_143528)
