>Addgene plasmid #143528 | TFORF1586 | depositor partial sequence | sequence record 282714 | Insert
ACCGCCACCATGGCGGCGGCTGAGCCGATGGGCCCGGCACAGGTTCCCATGAACTCAGAAGTAATTGTGG
ACCCTATACAGGGGCAGGTGAACTTTGAGGACGTGTTCGTGTACTTCTCCCAGGAGGAGTGGGTGCTCCT
TGATGAGGCTCAGAGGCTCCTGTACCGTGATGTGATGCTGGAGAACTTTGCACTTATGGCCTCTCTGGGA
CATACATCTTTCATGTCCCACATAGTTGCCTCACTGGTGATGGGTAGTGAGCCCTGGGTACCTGACTGGG
TGGACATGACCCTAGCTGTTGCCACAGAGACTCCAGGTGGGAGTGACCCTGGTTGTTGGCATGGAATGGA
GGATGAAGAGATACCTTTTGAGCAGAGCTTTTCTATAGGAATGTCACAGATCAGGATTCCCAAGGGAGGT
CCTTCTACTCAGAAGGCTTACCCCTGTGGGACATGTGGCCTGGTCTTAAAAGACATTTTGCACTTGGCTG
AGCACCAGGAAACACACCCAGGGCAGAAACCATACATGTGTGTGCTGTGTGGGAAACAGTTCTGCTTCAG
TGCAAACCTTCACCAGCACCAGAAGCAGCACAGTGGAGAGAAACCCTTTAGAAGTGATAAGAGCAGGCCC
TTTCTTCTGAACAACTGTGCTGTGCAATCAATGGAGATGTCTTTTGTGACAGGGGAGGCTTGTAAGGACT
TCCTAGCCAGCTCAAGCATTTTCGAGCACCATGCCCCTCACAATGAGTGGAAGCCACACAGCAACACCAA
GTGTGAGGAGGCCTCTCACTGTGGAAAAAGGCATTACAAATGCAGTGAATGTGGGAAAACCTTCAGCCGC
AAAGACTCACTTGTTCAACACCAGAGAGTCCACACTGGAGAAAGGCCTTATGAGTGCGGTGAATGTGGGA
AAACCTTTAGCCGCAAACCCATACTTGCTCAGCACCAGAGAATCCACACTGGAGAAATGCCTTATGAGTG
TGGCATATGTGGGAAAGTTTTTAATCATAGCTCTAACCTTATTGTACATCAAAGAGTACACACTGGAGCA
AGGCCTTACAAGTGCAGTGAATGTGGGAAAGCCTATAGTCACAAATCTACACTTGTTCAGCATGAGAGTA
TCCATACTGGAGAAAGGCCATATGAGTGCAGCGAATGTGGAAAATACTTTGGTCACAAATACAGACTCAT
TAAACATTGGAGTGTTCATACTGGAGCAAGGCCTTATGAGTGCATCGCATGTGGGAAGTTCTTTAGCCAA
AGCTCTGACCTTATTGCACATCAAAGAGTTCATAATGGTGAAAAGCCTTATGTGTGCAGTGAATGTGGAA
AAGCCTTTAGCCACAAACATGTACTTGTTCAGCATCATAGAATTCACACTGGAGAAAGGCCATATAAGTG
CAGTGAATGTGGGAAGGCCTTCAGGCAGAGGGCTTCCCTCATCCGCCACTGGAAAATTCACACTGGAGAA
AGGCCTTAGTAATGAACTAGTCCGTAACTTGAAAGTATTTCGATTTCTTGGCTTTATATATCTTGTGGAA
AGGACGACCAACGGCCCGAATATACTTCTTT
