>Addgene plasmid #143528 | TFORF1586 | depositor partial sequence | sequence record 282715 | Barcode
CCAACGGCCCGAATATACTTCTTT
